>Addgene plasmid #11210 | pBABE-bleo human Insulin Receptor A | addgene partial sequence | sequence record 18204 | 11210 with pBABE3'
TACCACCACACTGGGGATCTTAAGATGAACAGAAATGTATAGGAACGATCTCTGAACTCCATTGGACATG
GTAGAGTCGTGAGAATCCTGAGTTTTCCAGAGGCTTTCAAACCAGAGGAAAGCGAAAATGGGAACCCCTG
CCCGCCCCCGCCACGGTAGGCACTGTTAGGAAGGATTGGACCGAGGCAAGGTCAGAATCCGCCCGTTTTT
CTTGCCTCCGTTCATGTGTGTGTAAGGGATGTGTTCCTCGTAGCTCCGCTTGAAACCCAGCGAGGACCCT
CCATCCCGGCCCCCCGCCTCCTCCCTCTGACAGTGCGAGGAACGGTCCAGGGGCACATTCTCCATGTCCT
CAAACTCCATCTCCAGCTCCTCACTCTCGGGAGCCTTGTTCTCCTCGCTGTGGAAGAACGACACCTCTGG
AAAGCTGGGGTGCAGGTCGTCCTTGAGCAGGTTGACAATCTCCAGGAAGGTTGGCCTCATGTTGGGGTTG
AATTGCCAGCACATGCGCATGAGGTCAGTGACTCTCTCTGGACAGTTGTCGGGTTGATCCAGATACCCTC
CATCCATGACAAATTTCAACACCTGTTCATTAGACAGGCCTTGGTAAGGCTGTTCTGCCAAGCTGGTGAT
TTCCCAAAGGACCACGCCAAAGGACCACATGTCAGAAGAAGTGGTGAAGACCCCATCCTTCAGGGACTCC
GGTGCCATCCACCGTACAGGGAGCAGACCCTTGCCCCCTTTCCGGTA
