>Addgene plasmid #11210 | pBABE-bleo human Insulin Receptor A | addgene partial sequence | sequence record 18205 | SV40pro-F 5'-TATTTATGCAGAGGCCGAGG-3'
AGGAGGCTTTTTTGGAGGCCTAGGCTTTTGCAAAAGCTTGCCAGCTGGGGCGCCCTCTGGTAAGGTTGGG
AAGCCCTGCAGATCTGATCACCATGGCCAAGTTGACCAGTGCCGTTCCGGTGCTCACCGCGCGCGACGTC
GCCGGAGCGGTCGAGTTCTGGACCGACCGGCTCGGGTTCTCCCGGGACTTCGTGGAGGACGACTTCGCCG
GTGTGGTCCGGGACGACGTGACCCTGTTCATCAGCGCGGTCCAGGACCAGGTGGTGCCGGACAACACCCT
GGCCTGGGTGTGGGTGCGCGGCCTGGACGAGCTGTACGCCGAGTGGTCGGAGGTCGTGTCCACGAACTTC
CGGGACGCCTCCGGGCCGGCCATGACCGAGATCGGCGAGCAGCCGTGGGGGCGGGAGTTCGCCCTGCGCG
ACCCGGCCGGCGACTGCGTGCACTTCGTGGCCGAGGAGCAGGACTGACCGACGCCGACCAACACCGCCGG
TCCGACGCGGCCCGACGGGTCCGAGGCCTCGATAAAATAAAAGATTTTATTTACTCTCCAGAAAAAGGGG
GGAATGCACCACCCCACCTGTAGGTTTGGCAAGCTAGCTTAAGTAACGCCATTTTG
