[The description below was written by a language model from this plasmid's Addgene catalogue record.]
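Description:
pBABE-bleo human Insulin Receptor A is a retroviral mammalian expression plasmid built on the pBabe-bleo backbone (about 4.9 kb without insert). It is maintained in E. coli as a high-copy plasmid under ampicillin selection, and it carries a bleomycin-family resistance marker that allows Zeocin selection of transduced or transfected mammalian cells. No feature table accompanies the record, so individual elements are not itemised. In general, pBABE-series vectors are Moloney murine leukaemia virus-derived: the cDNA sits between the long terminal repeats and is transcribed from the 5′ LTR. A packaging signal allows the transcript to be incorporated into virions when the plasmid is introduced into a packaging cell line, and the drug marker is expressed from a separate internal promoter.

The insert is an approximately 4.3 kb human INSR cDNA encoding insulin receptor isoform A, the splice variant that lacks exon 11. It was transferred as a blunted HindIII/AflII fragment from a CMV-based insulin receptor expression plasmid into the blunted BamHI site of pBABE-bleo, so the BamHI sites were destroyed at both junctions. No epitope tag or reporter fusion is recorded.

The construct is suited to producing recombinant retrovirus for stable expression of the A isoform of the human insulin receptor in dividing mammalian cells, followed by Zeocin selection of integrants. The associated publication concerns regulation of brown fat adipogenesis by the insulin receptor, which suggests use in studying insulin receptor signalling during adipocyte differentiation, though the record does not give the specific experimental design.
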