Addgene plasmid #11210: pBABE-bleo human Insulin Receptor A
Depositing lab: Ronald Kahn. Depositing organization: Joslin Diabetes Center. Publication: Bi-directional regulation of brown fat adipogenesis by the insulin receptor. Entingh AJ, Taniguchi CM, Kahn CR. J Biol Chem. 2003 Aug 29. 278(35):33377-83. 10.1074/jbc.M303056200 PubMed 12807888.
Backbone
  Vector backbone: pBabe-bleo
  Backbone size w/o insert (bp): 4888
  Vector type: Mammalian Expression, Retroviral
  Selectable markers: Zeocin
Growth in bacteria
  Bacterial resistance: Ampicillin, 100 μg/mL
  Growth temperature: 37°C
  Growth strain: DH5alpha
  Copy number: High Copy
Gene/Insert
  Gene/Insert name: human insulin receptor-isoform A (alt name: IR)
  Species: H. sapiens (human)
  Insert size (bp): 4300
  Mutation: Lacks exon 11.
  Entrez Gene: INSR (a.k.a. CD220, HHF5)
  Cloning method: Restriction Enzyme; 5′ cloning site BamHI (destroyed during cloning); 3′ cloning site BamHI (destroyed during cloning)
  Sequencing primers: 5′ pBABE 5'; 3′ pBABE 3'
Resource information
  A portion of this plasmid was derived from a plasmid made by: Dr. Ingo Leibiger
Terms and licenses: Academic/Nonprofit Terms; Industry Terms: Not Available to Industry
Depositor comments: HindIII/AflII of pRcCMVi-HIR-A (blunted) was ligated into BamHI (blunted) of pBABE-bleo.
How to cite: pBABE-bleo human Insulin Receptor A was a gift from Ronald Kahn (Addgene plasmid # 11210)
